Addgene plasmid #139285: pcDNA-c/o NL4-3 Env delta CT
Purpose: HIV-1 NL4-3 glycoprotein lacking cytoplasmic tail
Depositing lab: Jeremy Luban. Depositing organization: University of Massachusetts, Worcester. Publication: Cyclophilin A protects HIV-1 from restriction by human TRIM5alpha. Kim K, Dauphin A, Komurlu S, McCauley SM, Yurkovetskiy L, Carbone C, Diehl WE, Strambio-De-Castillia C, Campbell EM, Luban J. Nat Microbiol. 2019 Dec;4(12):2044-2051. doi: 10.1038/s41564-019-0592-5. Epub 2019 Oct 21. PubMed 31636416.
Backbone
  Vector backbone: pcDNA3.1 (-)
  Vector type: Mammalian Expression
  Selectable markers: Neomycin (select with G418)
Growth in bacteria
  Bacterial resistance: Ampicillin, 100 μg/mL
  Growth temperature: 30°C
  Growth strain: DH5alpha
  Copy number: High Copy
Gene/Insert
  Gene/Insert name: codon optimized HIV-1 Env delta cytoplasmic tail
  Species: Synthetic
  Insert size (bp): 2133
  Mutation: deletion of cytoplasmic tail after residue 710
  GenBank ID: AAA44992.2
  Promoter: CMV IE
  Cloning method: Restriction Enzyme; 5′ cloning site XbaI (not destroyed); 3′ cloning site EcoRI (not destroyed)
  Sequencing primers: 5′ T7 promoter; 3′ BGH reverse
Terms and licenses: Academic/Nonprofit Terms; Industry Terms: Not Available to Industry
How to cite: pcDNA-c/o NL4-3 Env delta CT was a gift from Jeremy Luban (Addgene plasmid # 139285 ; http://n2t.net/addgene:139285 ; RRID:Addgene_139285)
