[The description below was written by a language model from this plasmid's Addgene catalogue record and pLannotate feature annotations shown in this document.]
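Description:
pcDNA-c/o NL4-3 Env delta CT is a mammalian expression plasmid built on the pcDNA3.1(-) backbone that encodes a codon-optimized, synthetic version of the HIV-1 NL4-3 envelope glycoprotein lacking its cytoplasmic tail. The roughly 2.1 kb insert was cloned between XbaI and EcoRI sites and is truncated after residue 710, so the gp120 surface subunit and the gp41 ectodomain and membrane-spanning region are retained while the long intracellular tail of gp41 is removed. Transcription is driven by the human cytomegalovirus immediate-early enhancer and promoter and terminated by the bovine growth hormone polyadenylation signal. A T7 promoter lies just upstream of the open reading frame and, with the BGH region, serves as a sequencing primer site. The feature table, generated from the full 7.5 kb sequence, agrees with the catalogue entry. It also reports several short fragment matches (an HIV-1 LTR fragment next to the CMV promoter, and partial ble, lacI and bom hits) that appear to be backbone remnants or annotation artefacts rather than functional parts.

In E. coli, the plasmid replicates from a high-copy ColE1/pUC-type origin and is selected with ampicillin through the β-lactamase gene. An f1 origin is also present, which permits single-stranded DNA production. For mammalian cells, an SV40 early promoter drives the neomycin phosphotransferase gene followed by an SV40 poly(A) signal, allowing G418 selection of stable transfectants.

The stated purpose is simply to supply tail-deleted NL4-3 glycoprotein. Codon optimization generally allows Env to be expressed without Rev. Constructs of this kind are commonly co-transfected with env-deficient HIV-1 proviral or vector plasmids to make pseudotyped particles, although the record does not spell out that application. The associated study concerns cyclophilin A and TRIM5alpha restriction of HIV-1.
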