Features (pLannotate 1.2.2; 20 found; start..end, strand, type, name):
      1..380     +  enhancer       CMV enhancer: human cytomegalovirus immediate early enhancer
    381..584     +  promoter       CMV promoter: human cytomegalovirus (CMV) immediate early promoter
    580..613     +  LTR            5' LTR (truncated) (fragment): truncated 5' long terminal repeat (LTR) from HIV-1
    629..647     +  promoter       T7 promoter: promoter for bacteriophage T7 RNA polymerase
    693..2822    +  CDS            env (fragment): ENV_HV1H3 - Experimental evidence at protein level: Swiss-Prot protein existence level 1. [Transmembrane protein gp41]: Acts as a class I viral fusion protein. Under the current model, the protein has at least 3 conformational states: pre-fusion native state, pre-hairpin intermediate state, and post-fusion hairpin state. During fusion of viral and target intracellular membranes, the coiled coil regions (heptad repeats) assume a trimer-of-hairpins structure, positioning the fusion peptide in close proximity to the C-terminal region of the ectodomain. The formation of this structure appears to d
   2899..3123    +  polyA_signal   bGH poly(A) signal: bovine growth hormone polyadenylation signal
   3127..3148    +  promoter       SV40 promoter (fragment): SV40 enhancer and early promoter
   3169..3597    +  rep_origin     f1 ori (sequence partly withheld): f1 bacteriophage origin of replication; arrow indicates direction of (+) strand synthesis
   3611..3940    +  promoter       SV40 promoter: SV40 enhancer and early promoter
   4007..4798    +  CDS            neo: KKA2_KLEPN - Also known as kan, nptII. Experimental evidence at protein level: Swiss-Prot protein existence level 1. Resistance to kanamycin, neomycin, paromomycin, ribostamycin, butirosin and gentamicin B. From Klebsiella pneumoniae.
   4822..4980    +  CDS            ble (fragment): BLE_KLEPN - Experimental evidence at protein level: Swiss-Prot protein existence level 1. Binding protein with a strong affinity to the bleomycin family of antibiotics. Binds to CL990; an antimitotic-antibiotic compound. From Klebsiella pneumoniae.
   4975..5096    +  polyA_signal   SV40 poly(A) signal: SV40 polyadenylation signal
   5169..5185    -  protein_bind   lac operator: The lac repressor binds to the lac operator to inhibit transcription in E. coli. This inhibition can be relieved by adding lactose or isopropyl-β-D-thiogalactopyranoside (IPTG). lac repressor encoded by lacI
   5193..5223    -  promoter       lac promoter: promoter for the E. coli lac operon
   5238..5259    -  protein_bind   CAP binding site: CAP binding activates transcription in the presence of cAMP. E. coli catabolite activator protein
   5272..5364    -  CDS            lacI (fragment): lac repressor; lacI; The lac repressor binds to the lac operator to inhibit transcription in E. coli. This inhibition can be relieved by adding lactose or isopropyl-β-D-thiogalactopyranoside (IPTG).
   5547..6134    -  rep_origin     ori: high-copy-number ColE1/pMB1/pBR322/pUC origin of replication
   6305..7165    -  CDS            AmpR: β-lactamase; bla; confers resistance to ampicillin, carbenicillin, and related antibiotics
   7166..7270    -  promoter       AmpR promoter: bla
   7329..7381    -  misc_feature   bom (fragment): basis of mobility region from pBR322
>Addgene plasmid #139285 | pcDNA-c/o NL4-3 Env delta CT | addgene full sequence | sequence record 288119 | Addgene NGS Result
GACATTGATTATTGACTAGTTATTAATAGTAATCAATTACGGGGTCATTAGTTCATAGCCCATATATGGA
GTTCCGCGTTACATAACTTACGGTAAATGGCCCGCCTGGCTGACCGCCCAACGACCCCCGCCCATTGACG
TCAATAATGACGTATGTTCCCATAGTAACGCCAATAGGGACTTTCCATTGACGTCAATGGGTGGAGTATT
TACGGTAAACTGCCCACTTGGCAGTACATCAAGTGTATCATATGCCAAGTACGCCCCCTATTGACGTCAA
TGACGGTAAATGGCCCGCCTGGCATTATGCCCAGTACATGACCTTATGGGACTTTCCTACTTGGCAGTAC
ATCTACGTATTAGTCATCGCTATTACCATGGTGATGCGGTTTTGGCAGTACATCAATGGGCGTGGATAGC
GGTTTGACTCACGGGGATTTCCAAGTCTCCACCCCATTGACGTCAATGGGAGTTTGTTTTGGCACCAAAA
TCAACGGGACTTTCCAAAATGTCGTAACAACTCCGCCCCATTGACGCAAATGGGCGGTAGGCGTGTACGG
TGGGAGGTCTATATAAGCAGAGCTCTCTGGCTAACTAGAGAACCCACTGCTTACTGGCTTATCGAAATTA
ATACGACTCACTATAGGGAGACCCAAGCTGGCTAGCGTTTAAACGGGCCCTCTAGAGCCGCCATGAGAGT
GAAGGAAAAATATCAGCACCTCTGGAGATGGGGGTGGAAGTGGGGAACGATGCTCCTCGGGATTCTGATG
ATCTGTAGCGCCACTGAAAAGCTCTGGGTCACCGTTTACTATGGTGTCCCTGTGTGGAAGGAGGCTACAA
CCACACTGTTCTGTGCCAGCGATGCAAAGGCATATGACACAGAGGTTCATAATGTCTGGGCAACCCACGC
CTGCGTTCCGACCGATCCGAATCCCCAAGAAGTTGTCCTCGTCAACGTCACAGAGAATTTCAATATGTGG
AAAAATGACATGGTTGAGCAGATGCACGAAGACATAATTAGCCTGTGGGATCAATCCCTGAAACCATGCG
TGAAGCTCACGCCGCTCTGCGTGTCTCTCAAGTGCACCGACCTTAAGAATGATACGAATACAAACTCTAG
TAGCGGACGGATGATTATGGAAAAAGGCGAAATCAAGAACTGCTCCTTCAATATATCAACAAGCATCCGA
GATAAAGTCCAGAAGGAATACGCATTTTTTTATAAATTGGATATTGTCCCCATAGATAATACCAGTTATC
GACTTATTTCTTGCAATACGAGCGTAATCACACAAGCGTGCCCGAAGGTTTCCTTCGAACCTATACCTAT
TCATTATTGCGCACCAGCAGGATTTGCGATCTTGAAATGCAACAATAAGACGTTTAATGGGACAGGCCCA
TGCACCAACGTATCTACGGTCCAGTGCACTCATGGTATCAGACCTGTTGTCTCAACTCAACTGTTGCTCA
ACGGCTCTCTGGCAGAAGAGGATGTCGTCATCCGATCTGCCAATTTTACGGATAACGCTAAGACAATTAT
TGTGCAACTGAACACGTCTGTCGAGATAAATTGTACAAGACCAAATAACAATACGCGGAAGAGCATCCGC
ATCCAACGAGGTCCCGGGAGAGCTTTTGTTACGATCGGCAAGATAGGGAATATGAGACAGGCGCACTGTA
ATATCTCGAGGGCTAAGTGGAACGCAACGCTTAAACAAATAGCTAGCAAGTTGAGGGAGCAGTTCGGAAA
CAATAAGACAATTATCTTTAAACAATCCTCAGGAGGGGATCCAGAAATCGTGACACACTCTTTCAACTGC
GGGGGCGAGTTTTTTTATTGTAATTCCACTCAGTTGTTCAATAGCACGTGGTTTAACTCAACGTGGTCAA
CTGAGGGTTCCAACAATACCGAAGGCTCTGATACTATTACCCTGCCTTGCCGGATAAAGCAGTTTATTAA
CATGTGGCAGGAAGTTGGCAAAGCTATGTATGCACCCCCAATCTCCGGACAGATAAGGTGCTCATCCAAT
ATAACTGGACTTCTGCTGACACGGGATGGCGGGAATAACAACAACGGAAGCGAAATTTTTCGACCTGGTG
GGGGTGATATGCGAGACAATTGGCGGAGCGAGCTCTACAAGTACAAAGTCGTTAAGATCGAGCCCCTCGG
AGTTGCGCCTACCAAAGCTAAACGACGAGTGGTACAAAGGGAGAAGCGAGCGGTAGGCATAGGCGCGCTC
TTCTTGGGTTTCCTTGGTGCTGCAGGGTCTACTATGGGCGCAGCCTCTATGACACTCACTGTCCAGGCTC
GGCAGCTGCTGTCCGACATAGTCCAGCAACAGAACAACCTTCTCCGCGCCATTGAAGCTCAGCAACACCT
CCTTCAGCTCACGGTCTGGGGAATAAAACAGCTCCAGGCACGCATATTGGCAGTGGAGAGGTATCTTAAG
GATCAACAACTGCTGGGTATATGGGGGTGTAGTGGAAAGTTGATCTGCACAACAGCAGTCCCCTGGAACG
CCTCTTGGAGCAATAAGTCTCTTGAACAAATCTGGAATAATATGACCTGGATGGAGTGGGACCGCGAGAT
TAATAATTACACGAGTCTGATTCATAGTCTTATTGAAGAGTCACAGAATCAGCAAGAGAAGAACGAACAG
GAGTTGCTCGAATTGGATAAGTGGGCTTCCCTCTGGAACTGGTTTAACATCACTAACTGGCTGTGGTACA
TAAAGTTGTTCATCATGATCGTAGGGGGCCTCGTAGGCCTCCGCATAGTGTTTGCCGTGCTCAGTATAGT
GAATCGCGTAAGACAAGGTTATTAAGAATTCCACCACACTGGACTAGTGGATCCGAGCTCGGTACCAAGC
TTAAGTTTAAACCGCTGATCAGCCTCGACTGTGCCTTCTAGTTGCCAGCCATCTGTTGTTTGCCCCTCCC
CCGTGCCTTCCTTGACCCTGGAAGGTGCCACTCCCACTGTCCTTTCCTAATAAAATGAGGAAATTGCATC
GCATTGTCTGAGTAGGTGTCATTCTATTCTGGGGGGTGGGGTGGGGCAGGACAGCAAGGGGGAGGATTGG
GAAGACAATAGCAGGCATGCTGGGGATGCGGTGGGCTCTATGGCTTCTGAGGCGGAAAGAACCAGCTGGG
GCTCTAGGGGGTATCCCC
[124 nt withheld, positions 3169-3292]
C
[91 nt withheld, positions 3294-3384]
A
[49 nt withheld, positions 3386-3434]
CCTTTGACGTTGGAGTCCACGTTCTTT
[37 nt withheld, positions 3462-3498]
ACCCTATCTCGGTCTATTCTTTTGATTTATAAGGGATTTTGCCGATTTCGGCCTATTGGTTAAAAAATGA
GCTGATTTAACAAAAATTTAACGCGAATTAATTCTGTGGAATGTGTGTCAGTTAGGGTGTGGAAAGTCCC
CAGGCTCCCCAGCAGGCAGAAGTATGCAAAGCATGCATCTCAATTAGTCAGCAACCAGGTGTGGAAAGTC
CCCAGGCTCCCCAGCAGGCAGAAGTATGCAAAGCATGCATCTCAATTAGTCAGCAACCATAGTCCCGCCC
CTAACTCCGCCCATCCCGCCCCTAACTCCGCCCAGTTCCGCCCATTCTCCGCCCCATGGCTGACTAATTT
TTTTTATTTATGCAGAGGCCGAGGCCGCCTCTGCCTCTGAGCTATTCCAGAAGTAGTGAGGAGGCTTTTT
TGGAGGCCTAGGCTTTTGCAAAAAGCTCCCGGGAGCTTGTATATCCATTTTCGGATCTGATCAAGAGACA
GGATGAGGATCGTTTCGCATGATTGAACAAGATGGATTGCACGCAGGTTCTCCGGCCGCTTGGGTGGAGA
GGCTATTCGGCTATGACTGGGCACAACAGACAATCGGCTGCTCTGATGCCGCCGTGTTCCGGCTGTCAGC
GCAGGGGCGCCCGGTTCTTTTTGTCAAGACCGACCTGTCCGGTGCCCTGAATGAACTGCAGGACGAGGCA
GCGCGGCTATCGTGGCTGGCCACGACGGGCGTTCCTTGCGCAGCTGTGCTCGACGTTGTCACTGAAGCGG
GAAGGGACTGGCTGCTATTGGGCGAAGTGCCGGGGCAGGATCTCCTGTCATCTCACCTTGCTCCTGCCGA
GAAAGTATCCATCATGGCTGATGCAATGCGGCGGCTGCATACGCTTGATCCGGCTACCTGCCCATTCGAC
CACCAAGCGAAACATCGCATCGAGCGAGCACGTACTCGGATGGAAGCCGGTCTTGTCGATCAGGATGATC
TGGACGAAGAGCATCAGGGGCTCGCGCCAGCCGAACTGTTCGCCAGGCTCAAGGCGCGCATGCCCGACGG
CGAGGATCTCGTCGTGACCCATGGCGATGCCTGCTTGCCGAATATCATGGTGGAAAATGGCCGCTTTTCT
GGATTCATCGACTGTGGCCGGCTGGGTGTGGCGGACCGCTATCAGGACATAGCGTTGGCTACCCGTGATA
TTGCTGAAGAGCTTGGCGGCGAATGGGCTGACCGCTTCCTCGTGCTTTACGGTATCGCCGCTCCCGATTC
GCAGCGCATCGCCTTCTATCGCCTTCTTGACGAGTTCTTCTGAGCGGGACTCTGGGGTTCGAAATGACCG
ACCAAGCGACGCCCAACCTGCCATCACGAGATTTCGATTCCACCGCCGCCTTCTATGAAAGGTTGGGCTT
CGGAATCGTTTTCCGGGACGCCGGCTGGATGATCCTCCAGCGCGGGGATCTCATGCTGGAGTTCTTCGCC
CACCCCAACTTGTTTATTGCAGCTTATAATGGTTACAAATAAAGCAATAGCATCACAAATTTCACAAATA
AAGCATTTTTTTCACTGCATTCTAGTTGTGGTTTGTCCAAACTCATCAATGTATCTTATCATGTCTGTAT
ACCGTCGACCTCTAGCTAGAGCTTGGCGTAATCATGGTCATAGCTGTTTCCTGTGTGAAATTGTTATCCG
CTCACAATTCCACACAACATACGAGCCGGAAGCATAAAGTGTAAAGCCTGGGGTGCCTAATGAGTGAGCT
AACTCACATTAATTGCGTTGCGCTCACTGCCCGCTTTCCAGTCGGGAAACCTGTCGTGCCAGCTGCATTA
ATGAATCGGCCAACGCGCGGGGAGAGGCGGTTTGCGTATTGGGCGCTCTTCCGCTTCCTCGCTCACTGAC
TCGCTGCGCTCGGTCGTTCGGCTGCGGCGAGCGGTATCAGCTCACTCAAAGGCGGTAATACGGTTATCCA
CAGAATCAGGGGATAACGCAGGAAAGAACATGTGAGCAAAAGGCCAGCAAAAGGCCAGGAACCGTAAAAA
GGCCGCGTTGCTGGCGTTTTTCCATAGGCTCCGCCCCCCTGACGAGCATCACAAAAATCGACGCTCAAGT
CAGAGGTGGCGAAACCCGACAGGACTATAAAGATACCAGGCGTTTCCCCCTGGAAGCTCCCTCGTGCGCT
CTCCTGTTCCGACCCTGCCGCTTACCGGATACCTGTCCGCCTTTCTCCCTTCGGGAAGCGTGGCGCTTTC
TCATAGCTCACGCTGTAGGTATCTCAGTTCGGTGTAGGTCGTTCGCTCCAAGCTGGGCTGTGTGCACGAA
CCCCCCGTTCAGCCCGACCGCTGCGCCTTATCCGGTAACTATCGTCTTGAGTCCAACCCGGTAAGACACG
ACTTATCGCCACTGGCAGCAGCCACTGGTAACAGGATTAGCAGAGCGAGGTATGTAGGCGGTGCTACAGA
GTTCTTGAAGTGGTGGCCAACTACGGCTACACTAGAAGAACAGTATTTGGTATCTGCGCTCTGCTGAAGC
CAGTTACCTTCGGAAAAAGAGTTGGTAGCTCTTGATCCGGCAAACAAACCACCGCTGGTAGCGGTGGTTT
TTTTGTTTGCAAGCAGCAGATTACGCGCAGAAAAAAAGGATCTCAAGAAGATCCTTTGATCTTTTCTACG
GGGTCTGACGCTCAGTGGAACGAAAACTCACGTTAAGGGATTTTGGTCATGAGATTATCAAAAAGGATCT
TCACCTAGATCCTTTTAAATTAAAAATGAAGTTTTAAATCAATCTAAAGTATATATGAGTAAACTTGGTC
TGACAGTTACCAATGCTTAATCAGTGAGGCACCTATCTCAGCGATCTGTCTATTTCGTTCATCCATAGTT
GCCTGACTCCCCGTCGTGTAGATAACTACGATACGGGAGGGCTTACCATCTGGCCCCAGTGCTGCAATGA
TACCGCGAGACCCACGCTCACCGGCTCCAGATTTATCAGCAATAAACCAGCCAGCCGGAAGGGCCGAGCG
CAGAAGTGGTCCTGCAACTTTATCCGCCTCCATCCAGTCTATTAATTGTTGCCGGGAAGCTAGAGTAAGT
AGTTCGCCAGTTAATAGTTTGCGCAACGTTGTTGCCATTGCTACAGGCATCGTGGTGTCACGCTCGTCGT
TTGGTATGGCTTCATTCAGCTCCGGTTCCCAACGATCAAGGCGAGTTACATGATCCCCCATGTTGTGCAA
AAAAGCGGTTAGCTCCTTCGGTCCTCCGATCGTTGTCAGAAGTAAGTTGGCCGCAGTGTTATCACTCATG
GTTATGGCAGCACTGCATAATTCTCTTACTGTCATGCCATCCGTAAGATGCTTTTCTGTGACTGGTGAGT
ACTCAACCAAGTCATTCTGAGAATAGTGTATGCGGCGACCGAGTTGCTCTTGCCCGGCGTCAATACGGGA
TAATACCGCGCCACATAGCAGAACTTTAAAAGTGCTCATCATTGGAAAACGTTCTTCGGGGCGAAAACTC
TCAAGGATCTTACCGCTGTTGAGATCCAGTTCGATGTAACCCACTCGTGCACCCAACTGATCTTCAGCAT
CTTTTACTTTCACCAGCGTTTCTGGGTGAGCAAAAACAGGAAGGCAAAATGCCGCAAAAAAGGGAATAAG
GGCGACACGGAAATGTTGAATACTCATACTCTTCCTTTTTCAATATTATTGAAGCATTTATCAGGGTTAT
TGTCTCATGAGCGGATACATATTTGAATGTATTTAGAAAAATAAACAAATAGGGGTTCCGCGCACATTTC
CCCGAAAAGTGCCACCTGACGTCGACGGATCGGGAGATCTCCCGATCCCCTATGGTGCACTCTCAGTACA
ATCTGCTCTGATGCCGCATAGTTAAGCCAGTATCTGCTCCCTGCTTGTGTGTTGGAGGTCGCTGAGTAGT
GCGCGAGCAAAATTTAAGCTACAACAAGGCAAGGCTTGACCGACAATTGCATGAAGAATCTGCTTAGGGT
TAGGCGTTTTGCGCTGCTTCGCGATGTACGGGCCAGATATACGCGTT
